>Addgene plasmid #238562 | HiBiT-P2RY1 Vector | addgene full sequence | sequence record 478452 | Addgene NGS Result
TCAATATTGGCCATTAGCCATATTATTCATTGGTTATATAGCATAAATCAATATTGGCTATTGGCCATTG
CATACGTTGTATCTATATCATAATATGTACATTTATATTGGCTCATGTCCAATATGACCGCCATGTTGGC
ATTGATTATTGACTAGTTATTAATAGTAATCAATTACGGGGTCATTAGTTCATAGCCCATATATGGAGTT
CCGCGTTACATAACTTACGGTAAATGGCCCGCCTGGCTGACCGCCCAACGACCCCCGCCCATTGACGTCA
ATAATGACGTATGTTCCCATAGTAACGCCAATAGGGACTTTCCATTGACGTCAATGGGTGGAGTATTTAC
GGTAAACTGCCCACTTGGCAGTACATCAAGTGTATCATATGCCAAGTCCGCCCCCTATTGACGTCAATGA
CGGTAAATGGCCCGCCTGGCATTATGCCCAGTACATGACCTTACGGGACTTTCCTACTTGGCAGTACATC
TACGTATTAGTCATCGCTATTACCATGGTGATGCGGTTTTGGCAGTACACCAATGGGCGTGGATAGCGGT
TTGACTCACGGGGATTTCCAAGTCTCCACCCCATTGACGTCAATGGGAGTTTGTTTTGGCACCAAAATCA
ACGGGACTTTCCAAAATGTCGTAATAACCCCGCCCCGTTGACGCAAATGGGCGGTAGGCGTGTACGGTGG
GAGGTCTATATAAGCAGAGCTGGTTTAGTGAACCGTCAGATCACTAGAAGCTTTATTGCGGTAGTTTATC
ACAGTTAAATTGCTAACGCAGTCAGTGCTTCTGACACAACAGTCTCGAACTTAAGCTGCAGAAGTTGGTC
GTGAGGCACTGGGCAGGTAAGTATCAAGGTTACAAGACAGGTTTAAGGAGACCAATAGAAACTGGGCTTG
TCGAGACAGAGAAGACTCTTGCGTTTCTGATAGGCACCTATTGGTCTTACTGACATCCACTTTGCCTTTC
TCTCCACAGGTGTCCACTCCCAGTTCAATTACAGCTCTTAAGGCTAGAGTATTAATACGACTCACTATAG
GGCTAGCGCTCACCATGAACTCCTTCTCCACAAGCGCCTTCGGTCCAGTTGCCTTCTCCCTGGGCCTGCT
CCTGGTGTTGCCTGCTGCCTTCCCTGCCCCAGTCTCCGTGAGCGGCTGGCGGCTGTTCAAGAAGATTAGC
GGGAGCTCCGGTGGCTCGAGCGGTGCGATCGCCATGACCGAGGTGCTGTGGCCGGCTGTCCCCAACGGGA
CGGACGCTGCCTTCCTGGCCGGTCCGGGTTCGTCCTGGGGGAACAGCACGGTCGCCTCCACTGCCGCCGT
CTCCTCGTCGTTCAAATGCGCCTTGACCAAGACGGGCTTCCAGTTTTACTACCTGCCGGCTGTCTACATC
TTGGTATTCATCATCGGCTTCCTGGGCAACAGCGTGGCCATCTGGATGTTCGTCTTCCACATGAAGCCCT
GGAGCGGCATCTCCGTGTACATGTTCAATTTGGCTCTGGCCGACTTCTTGTACGTGCTGACTCTGCCAGC
CCTGATCTTCTACTACTTCAATAAAACAGACTGGATCTTCGGGGATGCCATGTGTAAACTGCAGAGGTTC
ATCTTTCATGTGAACCTCTATGGCAGCATCTTGTTTCTGACATGCATCAGTGCCCACCGGTACAGCGGTG
TGGTGTACCCCCTCAAGTCCCTGGGCCGGCTCAAAAAGAAGAATGCGATCTGTATCAGCGTGCTGGTGTG
GCTCATTGTGGTGGTGGCGATCTCCCCCATCCTCTTCTACTCAGGTACCGGGGTCCGCAAAAACAAAACC
ATCACCTGTTACGACACCACCTCAGACGAGTACCTGCGAAGTTATTTCATCTACAGCATGTGCACGACCG
TGGCCATGTTCTGTGTCCCCTTGGTGCTGATTCTGGGCTGTTACGGATTAATTGTGAGAGCTTTGATTTA
CAAAGATCTGGACAACTCTCCTCTGAGGAGAAAATCGATTTACCTGGTAATCATTGTACTGACTGTTTTT
GCTGTGTCTTACATCCCTTTCCATGTGATGAAAACGATGAACTTGAGGGCCCGGCTTGATTTTCAGACCC
CAGCAATGTGTGCTTTCAATGACAGGGTTTATGCCACGTATCAGGTGACAAGAGGTCTAGCAAGTCTCAA
CAGTTGTGTGGACCCCATTCTCTATTTCTTGGCGGGAGATACTTTCAGAAGGAGACTCTCCCGAGCCACA
AGGAAAGCTTCTAGAAGAAGTGAGGCAAATTTGCAATCCAAGAGTGAAGACATGACCCTCAATATTTTAC
CTGAGTTCAAGCAGAATGGAGATACAAGCCTGGTTTAAACGAATTCGGGCTCGGTACCCGGGGATCCTCT
AGAGTCGACCTGCAGGCATGCAAGCTGATCCGGCTGCTAACAAAGCCCGAAAGGAAGCTGAGTTGGCTGC
TGCCACCGCTGAGCAATAACTAGCATAACCCCTTGGGGCGGCCGCTTCGAGCAGACATGATAAGATACAT
TGATGAGTTTGGACAAACCACAACTAGAATGCAGTGAAAAAAATGCTTTATTTGTGAAATTTGTGATGCT
ATTGCTTTATTTGTAACCATTATAAGCTGCAATAAACAAGTTAACAACAACAATTGCATTCATTTTATGT
TTCAGGTTCAGGGGGAGATGTGGGAGGTTTTTTTAAGCAAGTAAAACCTCTACAAATGTGGTAAAATCGA
ATTTTAACAAAATATTAACGCTTACAATTTCCTGATGCGGTATTTTCTCCTTACGCATCTGTGCGGTATT
TCACACCGCATACGCGGATCTGCGCAGCACCATGGCCTGAAATAACCTCTGAAAGAGGAACTTGGTTAGG
TACCTTCTGAGGCGGAAAGAACCAGCTGTGGAATGTGTGTCAGTTAGGGTGTGGAAAGTCCCCAGGCTCC
CCAGCAGGCAGAAGTATGCAAAGCATGCATCTCAATTAGTCAGCAACCAGGTGTGGAAAGTCCCCAGGCT
CCCCAGCAGGCAGAAGTATGCAAAGCATGCATCTCAATTAGTCAGCAACCATAGTCCCGCCCCTAACTCC
GCCCATCCCGCCCCTAACTCCGCCCAGTTCCGCCCATTCTCCGCCCCATGGCTGACTAATTTTTTTTATT
TATGCAGAGGCCGAGGCCGCCTCGGCCTCTGAGCTATTCCAGAAGTAGTGAGGAGGCTTTTTTGGAGGCC
TAGGCTTTTGCAAAAAGCTTAATTAACTGTTGACAATTAATCATCGGCATAGTATATCGGCATAGTATAA
TACGACAAGGTGAGGAACTAAACCCAGGAGGCAGATCATGATTGAACAAGATGGATTGCACGCAGGTTCT
CCGGCCGCTTGGGTGGAGAGGCTATTCGGCTATGACTGGGCACAACAGACAATCGGCTGCTCTGATGCCG
CCGTGTTCCGGCTGTCAGCGCAGGGGCGCCCGGTTCTTTTTGTCAAGACCGACCTGTCCGGTGCCCTGAA
TGAACTGCAGGACGAGGCAGCGCGGCTATCGTGGCTGGCCACGACGGGCGTTCCTTGCGCAGCTGTGCTC
GACGTTGTCACTGAAGCGGGAAGGGACTGGCTGCTATTGGGCGAAGTGCCGGGGCAGGATCTCCTGTCAT
CTCACCTTGCTCCTGCCGAGAAAGTATCCATCATGGCTGATGCAATGCGGCGGCTGCATACGCTTGATCC
GGCTACCTGCCCATTCGACCACCAAGCGAAACATCGCATCGAGCGAGCACGTACTCGGATGGAAGCCGGT
CTTGTCGATCAGGATGATCTGGACGAAGAGCATCAGGGGCTCGCGCCAGCCGAACTGTTCGCCAGGCTCA
AGGCGCGCATGCCCGACGGCGAGGATCTCGTCGTGACCCATGGCGATGCCTGCTTGCCGAATATCATGGT
GGAAAATGGCCGCTTTTCTGGATTCATCGACTGTGGCCGGCTGGGTGTGGCGGACCGCTATCAGGACATA
GCGTTGGCTACCCGTGATATTGCTGAAGAGCTTGGCGGCGAATGGGCTGACCGCTTCCTCGTGCTTTACG
GTATCGCCGCTCCCGATTCGCAGCGCATCGCCTTCTATCGCCTTCTTGACGAGTTCTTCTGAGCGGGACT
CTGGGGTTCGAAATGACCGACCAAGCGACGCCCAACCTGCCATCACGATGGCCGCAATAAAATATCTTTA
TTTTCATTACATCTGTGTGTTGGTTTTTTGTGTGAATCGATAGCGATAAGGATCCTCTTTGCGCTTGCGT
TTTCCCTTGTCCAGATAGCCCAGTAGCTGACATTCATCCGGGGTCAGCACCGTTTCTGCGGACTGGCTTT
CTACCCGGTATCAGCTCACTCAAAGGCGGTAATACGGTTATCCACAGAATCAGGGGATAACGCAGGAAAG
AACATGTGAGCAAAAGGCCAGCAAAAGGCCAGGAACCGTAAAAAGGCCGCGTTGCTGGCGTTTTTCCATA
GGCTCCGCCCCCCTGACGAGCATCACAAAAATCGACGCTCAAGTCAGAGGTGGCGAAACCCGACAGGACT
ATAAAGATACCAGGCGTTTCCCCCTGGAAGCTCCCTCGTGCGCTCTCCTGTTCCGACCCTGCCGCTTACC
GGATACCTGTCCGCCTTTCTCCCTTCGGGAAGCGTGGCGCTTTCTCATAGCTCACGCTGTAGGTATCTCA
GTTCGGTGTAGGTCGTTCGCTCCAAGCTGGGCTGTGTGCACGAACCCCCCGTTCAGCCCGACCGCTGCGC
CTTATCCGGTAACTATCGTCTTGAGTCCAACCCGGTAAGACACGACTTATCGCCACTGGCAGCAGCCACT
GGTAACAGGATTAGCAGAGCGAGGTATGTAGGCGGTGCTACAGAGTTCTTGAAGTGGTGGCCTAACTACG
GCTACACTAGAAGGACAGTATTTGGTATCTGCGCTCTGCTGAAGCCAGTTACCTTCGGAAAAAGAGTTGG
TAGCTCTTGATCCGGCAAACAAACCACCGCTGGTAGCGGTGGTTTTTTTGTTTGCAAGCAGCAGATTACG
CGCAGAAAAAAAGGATTTCAAGAAGATCCTTTGATCTTTTCTACGGGGTCTGACGCTCAGTGGAACGAAA
ACTCACGTTAAGGGATTTTGGTCATGAGATTATCAAAAAGGATCTTCACCTAGATCCTTTTATAGTCCGG
AAATACAGGAACGCACGCTGGATGGCCCTTCGCTGGGATGGTGAAACCATGAAAAATGGCAGCTTCAGTG
GATTAAGTGGGGGTAATGTGGCCTGTACCCTCTGGTTGCATAGGTATTCATACGGTTAAAATTTATCAGG
CGCGATTGCGGCAGTTTTTCGGGTGGTTTGTTGCCATTTTTACCTGTCTGCTGCCGTGATCGCGCTGAAC
GCGTTTTAGCGGTGCGTACAATTAAGGGATTATGGTAAATCCACTTACTGTCTGCCCTCGTAGCCATCGA
GATAAACCGCAGTACTCCGGCCACGATGCGTCCGGCGTAGAGGATCGAGATCT
Features (pLannotate 1.2.2; 20 found; start..end, strand, type, name):
    140..517     +  enhancer       CMV enhancer: human cytomegalovirus immediate early enhancer
    519..718     +  promoter       CMV promoter: human cytomegalovirus (CMV) immediate early promoter
    857..989     +  intron         chimeric intron: chimera between introns from human β-globin and immunoglobulin heavy chain genes
   1033..1051    +  promoter       T7 promoter: promoter for bacteriophage T7 RNA polymerase
   1065..1154    +  CDS            IL6 (fragment): IL6_HUMAN - Also known as IFNB2. Experimental evidence at protein level: Swiss-Prot protein existence level 1. Acts as an essential factor in bone homeostasis and on vessels directly or indirectly by induction of VEGF, resulting in increased angiogenesis activity and vascular permeability (PubMed:17075861, PubMed:12794819). Induces, through 'trans-signaling' and synergistically with IL1B and TNF, the production of VEGF (PubMed:12794819). Involved in metabolic controls, is discharged into the bloodstream after muscle contraction increasing lipolysis and improving insulin resistance (PubMed:2082
   1224..2342    +  CDS            P2RY1: P2RY1_HUMAN - Experimental evidence at protein level: Swiss-Prot protein existence level 1. Receptor for extracellular adenine nucleotides such as ADP (PubMed:9442040, PubMed:9038354, PubMed:25822790). In platelets, binding to ADP leads to mobilization of intracellular calcium ions via activation of phospholipase C, a change in platelet shape, and ultimately platelet aggregation (PubMed:9442040). From Homo sapiens (Human).
   2351..2406    +  misc_feature   MCS: pUC18/19 multiple cloning site
   2413..2462    +  CDS            SET1 (fragment): solubility-enhancement tag derived from T7 phage gene 10B
   2470..2489    +  terminator     T7 terminator (fragment): transcription terminator for bacteriophage T7 RNA polymerase
   2511..2632    -  polyA_signal   SV40 poly(A) signal: SV40 polyadenylation signal
   2655..2723    -  CDS            large T antigen (fragment): large T antigen from SV40 (simian virus 40)
   2728..2760    +  rep_origin     M13 ori (fragment): M13 bacteriophage origin of replication; arrow indicates direction of (+) strand synthesis
   2761..2812    -  misc_feature   bom (fragment): basis of mobility region from pBR322
   2877..3234    +  promoter       SV40 promoter: SV40 enhancer and early promoter
   3249..3296    +  promoter       EM7 promoter: synthetic bacterial promoter&nbsp
   3328..4119    +  CDS            neo: KKA2_KLEPN - Also known as kan, nptII. Experimental evidence at protein level: Swiss-Prot protein existence level 1. Resistance to kanamycin, neomycin, paromomycin, ribostamycin, butirosin and gentamicin B. From Klebsiella pneumoniae.
   4186..4234    +  polyA_signal   poly(A) signal: synthetic polyadenylation signal
   4255..4344    -  CDS            tnpA (fragment): TN5P_ECOLX - Also known as tnp. Experimental evidence at protein level: Swiss-Prot protein existence level 1. Mediates transposition of transposon Tn5 by a 'cut and paste' mechanism. First, the monomeric transposase binds the 19 bp inverted DNA repeats flanking the transposon. Then, dimerization of the DNA- bound transposase creates a synaptic DNA complex. After nicking of the first DNA strand, excision of the transposon proceeds through a series of intermediates. The transposase then mediates the insertion of the transposon at a new site by strand transfer. The activity of the wild- type tran
   4473..5061    -  rep_origin     ori: high-copy-number ColE1/pMB1/pBR322/pUC origin of replication
   5177..5460    +  misc_feature   cer region: ColE1-derived recombination site that helps to maintain plasmids as monomers
