[The description below was written by a language model from this plasmid's Addgene catalogue record and pLannotate feature annotations shown in this document.]
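Description:
HiBiT-P2RY1 Vector is a 5.5 kb mammalian expression plasmid built on the pFN39K secHiBiT CMV-neo Flexi Vector backbone and designed to produce human P2RY1 with an N-terminal HiBiT tag. P2RY1 is the P2Y1 purinergic receptor, which responds to extracellular adenine nucleotides such as ADP. Transcription is driven by the human cytomegalovirus immediate-early enhancer and promoter, followed by a chimeric β-globin/immunoglobulin intron that generally improves mRNA processing and expression. A T7 promoter sits just upstream of the coding region and could support in vitro transcription. The open reading frame begins with a short fragment annotated as human IL6, which is consistent with the secretion signal peptide implied by "sec" in the backbone name. It would direct the fusion into the secretory pathway so that the tag is displayed on the extracellular N-terminus of the receptor. The HiBiT peptide itself is not annotated in the feature table; it presumably lies in the gap between the IL6 fragment and the P2RY1 coding sequence. An SV40 polyadenylation signal is annotated downstream of the insert.

A single neo (nptII) gene serves both hosts. An SV40 enhancer/early promoter and a synthetic poly(A) signal allow G418 selection of stably transfected mammalian cells, and the bacterial EM7 promoter provides kanamycin resistance in E. coli. Propagation relies on a high-copy ColE1/pUC-type origin, and a cer site helps keep the plasmid monomeric. Several small annotated fragments (SET1, large T antigen, M13 ori, bom, tnpA) appear to be backbone remnants rather than functional parts. HiBiT is a small peptide that complements the LgBiT partner to reconstitute a luminescent NanoLuc-type enzyme, so such constructs are typically used for luminescence-based measurement of receptor expression, surface abundance or internalisation. The record itself states only expression of the fusion protein in mammalian cells.
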