Addgene plasmid #238562: HiBiT-P2RY1 Vector
Purpose: Express HiBiT-P2RY1 Fusion Protein in Mammalian Cells under a CMV promoter
Depositing lab: Promega Corporation.
Backbone
  Vector backbone: pFN39K secHiBiT CMV-neo Flexi Vector
  Vector type: Mammalian Expression
Growth in bacteria
  Bacterial resistance: Kanamycin, 50 μg/mL
  Growth temperature: 37°C
  Growth strain: DH5alpha
  Copy number: High Copy
Gene/Insert
  Gene/Insert name: P2RY1
  Species: H. sapiens (human)
  Entrez Gene: P2RY1 (a.k.a. P2Y1, SARCC)
  Promoter: CMV
  Tag / fusion protein: HiBiT (N terminal on backbone)
  Cloning method: Other
Terms and licenses: Academic/Nonprofit Terms; Industry Terms
How to cite: HiBiT-P2RY1 Vector was a gift from Promega Corporation (Addgene plasmid # 238562 ; http://n2t.net/addgene:238562 ; RRID:Addgene_238562)
